>Addgene plasmid #201180 | pcDNA3.1-NINJ1 | addgene full sequence | sequence record 394039 | Addgene NGS Result
GACGGATCGGGAGATCTCCCGATCCCCTATGGTGCACTCTCAGTACAATCTGCTCTGATGCCGCATAGTT
AAGCCAGTATCTGCTCCCTGCTTGTGTGTTGGAGGTCGCTGAGTAGTGCGCGAGCAAAATTTAAGCTACA
ACAAGGCAAGGCTTGACCGACAATTGCATGAAGAATCTGCTTAGGGTTAGGCGTTTTGCGCTGCTTCGCG
ATGTACGGGCCAGATATACGCGTTGACATTGATTATTGACTAGTTATTAATAGTAATCAATTACGGGGTC
ATTAGTTCATAGCCCATATATGGAGTTCCGCGTTACATAACTTACGGTAAATGGCCCGCCTGGCTGACCG
CCCAACGACCCCCGCCCATTGACGTCAATAATGACGTATGTTCCCATAGTAACGCCAATAGGGACTTTCC
ATTGACGTCAATGGGTGGAGTATTTACGGTAAACTGCCCACTTGGCAGTACATCAAGTGTATCATATGCC
AAGTACGCCCCCTATTGACGTCAATGACGGTAAATGGCCCGCCTGGCATTATGCCCAGTACATGACCTTA
TGGGACTTTCCTACTTGGCAGTACATCTACGTATTAGTCATCGCTATTACCATGGTGATGCGGTTTTGGC
AGTACATCAATGGGCGTGGATAGCGGTTTGACTCACGGGGATTTCCAAGTCTCCACCCCATTGACGTCAA
TGGGAGTTTGTTTTGGCACCAAAATCAACGGGACTTTCCAAAATGTCGTAACAACTCCGCCCCATTGACG
CAAATGGGCGGTAGGCGTGTACGGTGGGAGGTCTATATAAGCAGAGCTCTCTGGCTAACTAGAGAACCCA
CTGCTTACTGGCTTATCGAAATTAATACGACTCACTATAGGGAGACCCAAGCTGGCTAGCGTTTAAACTT
AAGCTTGGTACCGAGCTCGGATCCGCCGCCACCATGGACTACAAAGACGATGACGACAAGGAGTCTGGCA
CCGAGGAATATGAGCTGAACGGTGATTTGCGCCCTGGCTCTCCTGGTTCTCCTGATGCCCTCCCACCAAG
GTGGGGGCTTCGGAATCGCCCTATCAATGTAAATCACTACGCAAATAAGAAATCAGCAGCAGAGTCTATG
CTGGACATTGCACTCTTGATGGCTAACGCTTCTCAGTTGAAGGCTGTGGTAGAGCAAGGAAACGATTTTG
CATTTTTTGTCCCCTTGGTGGTATTGATTTCAATAAGCCTGGTACTTCAGATTGGAGTCGGGGTACTCCT
GATCTTCTTGGTGAAATATGACCTCAACAATCCAGCCAAACACGCAAAGCTGGATTTTCTTAATAATCTC
GCAACCGGACTGGTATTTATTATCGTAGTCGTTAACATTTTTATCACCGCATTTGGGGTCCAGAAGCCAG
TGATGGATGTCGCCCCAAGACAATAGGCGGCCGCTCGAGTCTAGAGGGCCCGTTTAAACCCGCTGATCAG
CCTCGACTGTGCCTTCTAGTTGCCAGCCATCTGTTGTTTGCCCCTCCCCCGTGCCTTCCTTGACCCTGGA
AGGTGCCACTCCCACTGTCCTTTCCTAATAAAATGAGGAAATTGCATCGCATTGTCTGAGTAGGTGTCAT
TCTATTCTGGGGGGTGGGGTGGGGCAGGACAGCAAGGGGGAGGATTGGGAAGACAATAGCAGGCATGCTG
GGGATGCGGTGGGCTCTATGGCTTCTGAGGCGGAAAGAACCAGCTGGGGCTCTAGGGGGTATCCCC
[124 nt withheld, positions 1747-1870]
C
[91 nt withheld, positions 1872-1962]
A
[49 nt withheld, positions 1964-2012]
CCTTTGACGTTGGAGTCCACGTTCTTT
[37 nt withheld, positions 2040-2076]
ACCCTATCTCGGTCTATTCTTTTGATTTATAAGGGATTTTGCCGATTTCGGCCTATTGGTTAAAAAATGA
GCTGATTTAACAAAAATTTAACGCGAATTAATTCTGTGGAATGTGTGTCAGTTAGGGTGTGGAAAGTCCC
CAGGCTCCCCAGCAGGCAGAAGTATGCAAAGCATGCATCTCAATTAGTCAGCAACCAGGTGTGGAAAGTC
CCCAGGCTCCCCAGCAGGCAGAAGTATGCAAAGCATGCATCTCAATTAGTCAGCAACCATAGTCCCGCCC
CTAACTCCGCCCATCCCGCCCCTAACTCCGCCCAGTTCCGCCCATTCTCCGCCCCATGGCTGACTAATTT
TTTTTATTTATGCAGAGGCCGAGGCCGCCTCTGCCTCTGAGCTATTCCAGAAGTAGTGAGGAGGCTTTTT
TGGAGGCCTAGGCTTTTGCAAAAAGCTCCCGGGAGCTTGTATATCCATTTTCGGATCTGATCAGCACGTG
ATGAAAAAGCCTGAACTCACCGCGACGTCTGTCGAGAAGTTTCTGATCGAAAAGTTCGACAGCGTCTCCG
ACCTGATGCAGCTCTCGGAGGGCGAAGAATCTCGTGCTTTCAGCTTCGATGTAGGAGGGCGTGGATATGT
CCTGCGGGTAAATAGCTGCGCCGATGGTTTCTACAAAGATCGTTATGTTTATCGGCACTTTGCATCGGCC
GCGCTCCCGATTCCGGAAGTGCTTGACATTGGGGAATTCAGCGAGAGCCTGACCTATTGCATCTCCCGCC
GTGCACAGGGTGTCACGTTGCAAGACCTGCCTGAAACCGAACTGCCCGCTGTTCTGCAGCCGGTCGCGGA
GGCCATGGATGCGATCGCTGCGGCCGATCTTAGCCAGACGAGCGGGTTCGGCCCATTCGGACCGCAAGGA
ATCGGTCAATACACTACATGGCGTGATTTCATATGCGCGATTGCTGATCCCCATGTGTATCACTGGCAAA
CTGTGATGGACGACACCGTCAGTGCGTCCGTCGCGCAGGCTCTCGATGAGCTGATGCTTTGGGCCGAGGA
CTGCCCCGAAGTCCGGCACCTCGTGCACGCGGATTTCGGCTCCAACAATGTCCTGACGGACAATGGCCGC
ATAACAGCGGTCATTGACTGGAGCGAGGCGATGTTCGGGGATTCCCAATACGAGGTCGCCAACATCTTCT
TCTGGAGGCCGTGGTTGGCTTGTATGGAGCAGCAGACGCGCTACTTCGAGCGGAGGCATCCGGAGCTTGC
AGGATCGCCGCGGCTCCGGGCGTATATGCTCCGCATTGGTCTTGACCAACTCTATCAGAGCTTGGTTGAC
GGCAATTTCGATGATGCAGCTTGGGCGCAGGGTCGATGCGACGCAATCGTCCGATCCGGAGCCGGGACTG
TCGGGCGTACACAAATCGCCCGCAGAAGCGCGGCCGTCTGGACCGATGGCTGTGTAGAAGTACTCGCCGA
TAGTGGAAACCGACGCCCCAGCACTCGTCCGAGGGCAAAGGAATAGCACGTGCTACGAGATTTCGATTCC
ACCGCCGCCTTCTATGAAAGGTTGGGCTTCGGAATCGTTTTCCGGGACGCCGGCTGGATGATCCTCCAGC
GCGGGGATCTCATGCTGGAGTTCTTCGCCCACCCCAACTTGTTTATTGCAGCTTATAATGGTTACAAATA
AAGCAATAGCATCACAAATTTCACAAATAAAGCATTTTTTTCACTGCATTCTAGTTGTGGTTTGTCCAAA
CTCATCAATGTATCTTATCATGTCTGTATACCGTCGACCTCTAGCTAGAGCTTGGCGTAATCATGGTCAT
AGCTGTTTCCTGTGTGAAATTGTTATCCGCTCACAATTCCACACAACATACGAGCCGGAAGCATAAAGTG
TAAAGCCTGGGGTGCCTAATGAGTGAGCTAACTCACATTAATTGCGTTGCGCTCACTGCCCGCTTTCCAG
TCGGGAAACCTGTCGTGCCAGCTGCATTAATGAATCGGCCAACGCGCGGGGAGAGGCGGTTTGCGTATTG
GGCGCTCTTCCGCTTCCTCGCTCACTGACTCGCTGCGCTCGGTCGTTCGGCTGCGGCGAGCGGTATCAGC
TCACTCAAAGGCGGTAATACGGTTATCCACAGAATCAGGGGATAACGCAGGAAAGAACATGTGAGCAAAA
GGCCAGCAAAAGGCCAGGAACCGTAAAAAGGCCGCGTTGCTGGCGTTTTTCCATAGGCTCCGCCCCCCTG
ACGAGCATCACAAAAATCGACGCTCAAGTCAGAGGTGGCGAAACCCGACAGGACTATAAAGATACCAGGC
GTTTCCCCCTGGAAGCTCCCTCGTGCGCTCTCCTGTTCCGACCCTGCCGCTTACCGGATACCTGTCCGCC
TTTCTCCCTTCGGGAAGCGTGGCGCTTTCTCATAGCTCACGCTGTAGGTATCTCAGTTCGGTGTAGGTCG
TTCGCTCCAAGCTGGGCTGTGTGCACGAACCCCCCGTTCAGCCCGACCGCTGCGCCTTATCCGGTAACTA
TCGTCTTGAGTCCAACCCGGTAAGACACGACTTATCGCCACTGGCAGCAGCCACTGGTAACAGGATTAGC
AGAGCGAGGTATGTAGGCGGTGCTACAGAGTTCTTGAAGTGGTGGCCTAACTACGGCTACACTAGAAGAA
CAGTATTTGGTATCTGCGCTCTGCTGAAGCCAGTTACCTTCGGAAAAAGAGTTGGTAGCTCTTGATCCGG
CAAACAAACCACCGCTGGTAGCGGTGGTTTTTTTGTTTGCAAGCAGCAGATTACGCGCAGAAAAAAAGGA
TCTCAAGAAGATCCTTTGATCTTTTCTACGGGGTCTGACGCTCAGTGGAACGAAAACTCACGTTAAGGGA
TTTTGGTCATGAGATTATCAAAAAGGATCTTCACCTAGATCCTTTTAAATTAAAAATGAAGTTTTAAATC
AATCTAAAGTATATATGAGTAAACTTGGTCTGACAGTTACCAATGCTTAATCAGTGAGGCACCTATCTCA
GCGATCTGTCTATTTCGTTCATCCATAGTTGCCTGACTCCCCGTCGTGTAGATAACTACGATACGGGAGG
GCTTACCATCTGGCCCCAGTGCTGCAATGATACCGCGAGACCCACGCTCACCGGCTCCAGATTTATCAGC
AATAAACCAGCCAGCCGGAAGGGCCGAGCGCAGAAGTGGTCCTGCAACTTTATCCGCCTCCATCCAGTCT
ATTAATTGTTGCCGGGAAGCTAGAGTAAGTAGTTCGCCAGTTAATAGTTTGCGCAACGTTGTTGCCATTG
CTACAGGCATCGTGGTGTCACGCTCGTCGTTTGGTATGGCTTCATTCAGCTCCGGTTCCCAACGATCAAG
GCGAGTTACATGATCCCCCATGTTGTGCAAAAAAGCGGTTAGCTCCTTCGGTCCTCCGATCGTTGTCAGA
AGTAAGTTGGCCGCAGTGTTATCACTCATGGTTATGGCAGCACTGCATAATTCTCTTACTGTCATGCCAT
CCGTAAGATGCTTTTCTGTGACTGGTGAGTACTCAACCAAGTCATTCTGAGAATAGTGTATGCGGCGACC
GAGTTGCTCTTGCCCGGCGTCAATACGGGATAATACCGCGCCACATAGCAGAACTTTAAAAGTGCTCATC
ATTGGAAAACGTTCTTCGGGGCGAAAACTCTCAAGGATCTTACCGCTGTTGAGATCCAGTTCGATGTAAC
CCACTCGTGCACCCAACTGATCTTCAGCATCTTTTACTTTCACCAGCGTTTCTGGGTGAGCAAAAACAGG
AAGGCAAAATGCCGCAAAAAAGGGAATAAGGGCGACACGGAAATGTTGAATACTCATACTCTTCCTTTTT
CAATATTATTGAAGCATTTATCAGGGTTATTGTCTCATGAGCGGATACATATTTGAATGTATTTAGAAAA
ATAAACAAATAGGGGTTCCGCGCACATTTCCCCGAAAAGTGCCACCTGACGTC
Features (pLannotate 1.2.2; 21 found; start..end, strand, type, name):
     28..80      -  misc_feature   bom (fragment): basis of mobility region from pBR322
    235..614     +  enhancer       CMV enhancer: human cytomegalovirus immediate early enhancer
    615..818     +  promoter       CMV promoter: human cytomegalovirus (CMV) immediate early promoter
    814..847     +  LTR            5' LTR (truncated) (fragment): truncated 5' long terminal repeat (LTR) from HIV-1
    863..881     +  promoter       T7 promoter: promoter for bacteriophage T7 RNA polymerase
    946..966     +  CDS            3xFLAG (fragment): three tandem FLAG® epitope tags
    971..1423    +  CDS            Ninj1: NINJ1_MOUSE - Experimental evidence at protein level: Swiss-Prot protein existence level 1. [Secreted ninjurin-1]: Secreted form generated by cleavage, which has chemotactic activity (PubMed:23142597). Acts as an anti- inflammatory mediator by promoting monocyte recruitment, thereby ameliorating atherosclerosis (PubMed:32883094). From Mus musculus (Mouse).
   1477..1701    +  polyA_signal   bGH poly(A) signal: bovine growth hormone polyadenylation signal
   1705..1726    +  promoter       SV40 promoter (fragment): SV40 enhancer and early promoter
   1747..2175    +  rep_origin     f1 ori (sequence partly withheld): f1 bacteriophage origin of replication; arrow indicates direction of (+) strand synthesis
   2189..2518    +  promoter       SV40 promoter: SV40 enhancer and early promoter
   2567..3592    +  CDS            HygR: aminoglycoside phosphotransferase from E. coli; aph(4)-Ia; confers resistance to hygromycin
   3602..3727    +  CDS            ble (fragment): BLE_KLEPN - Experimental evidence at protein level: Swiss-Prot protein existence level 1. Binding protein with a strong affinity to the bleomycin family of antibiotics. Binds to CL990; an antimitotic-antibiotic compound. From Klebsiella pneumoniae.
   3722..3843    +  polyA_signal   SV40 poly(A) signal: SV40 polyadenylation signal
   3916..3932    -  protein_bind   lac operator: The lac repressor binds to the lac operator to inhibit transcription in E. coli. This inhibition can be relieved by adding lactose or isopropyl-β-D-thiogalactopyranoside (IPTG). lac repressor encoded by lacI
   3940..3970    -  promoter       lac promoter: promoter for the E. coli lac operon
   3985..4006    -  protein_bind   CAP binding site: CAP binding activates transcription in the presence of cAMP. E. coli catabolite activator protein
   4019..4111    -  CDS            lacI (fragment): lac repressor; lacI; The lac repressor binds to the lac operator to inhibit transcription in E. coli. This inhibition can be relieved by adding lactose or isopropyl-β-D-thiogalactopyranoside (IPTG).
   4294..4882    -  rep_origin     ori: high-copy-number ColE1/pMB1/pBR322/pUC origin of replication
   5053..5913    -  CDS            AmpR: β-lactamase; bla; confers resistance to ampicillin, carbenicillin, and related antibiotics
   5914..6018    -  promoter       AmpR promoter: bla
