[The description below was written by a language model from this plasmid's Addgene catalogue record and pLannotate feature annotations shown in this document.]
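Description:
pcDNA3.1-NINJ1 is a mammalian expression plasmid built on the pcDNA3.1/Hygro(+) backbone for transient expression of mouse Ninjurin 1 (Ninj1). The sequenced construct is about 6.0 kb. It is propagated in E. coli through a high-copy ColE1/pUC-type origin and selected with ampicillin via the bla gene and its native promoter. An f1 phage origin is also present, which in principle allows single-stranded DNA production. For selection in mammalian cells, the backbone carries a hygromycin phosphotransferase gene driven by the SV40 enhancer/early promoter and terminated by the SV40 polyadenylation signal, so stable lines could be derived even though the stated purpose is transient expression.

The payload sits between the BamHI and NotI sites of the polylinker. The human CMV immediate-early enhancer and promoter drive a Ninj1 open reading frame of roughly 450 bp, preceded by an N-terminal FLAG epitope. The annotation software labels the tag as a short fragment of 3xFLAG, which is consistent with the single Flag tag listed in the catalogue. Transcripts are terminated by the bovine growth hormone polyadenylation signal. A T7 promoter lies between the CMV promoter and the insert, serving as a sequencing primer site and allowing in vitro transcription. Several small annotated fragments (truncated HIV-1 LTR, ble, lacI, bom, a short SV40 promoter piece) are probably backbone remnants or similarity hits rather than functional elements.

The associated publication concerns NINJ1 membrane clustering and plasma membrane rupture during cell death. The plasmid therefore suits ectopic expression of epitope-tagged NINJ1 in cultured cells, with detection or immunoprecipitation through the FLAG tag.
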