Addgene plasmid #201180: pcDNA3.1-NINJ1
Purpose: Transient expression of NINJ1 gene in mammalian cells
Depositing lab: Jonathan Kagan. Depositing organization: Boston Children's Hospital. Publication: Glycine inhibits NINJ1 membrane clustering to suppress plasma membrane rupture in cell death. Borges JP, Saetra RSR, Volchuk A, Bugge M, Devant P, Sporsheim B, Kilburn BR, Evavold CL, Kagan JC, Goldenberg NM, Flo TH, Steinberg BE. Elife. 2022 Dec 5;11:e78609. doi: 10.7554/eLife.78609. PubMed 36468682.
Backbone
  Vector backbone: pcDNA3.1Hygro(+)
  Backbone size w/o insert (bp): 5597
  Vector type: Mammalian Expression
  Selectable markers: Hygromycin
Growth in bacteria
  Bacterial resistance: Ampicillin, 100 μg/mL
  Growth temperature: 37°C
  Growth strain: DH5alpha
  Copy number: High Copy
Gene/Insert
  Gene/Insert name: Ninjurin 1 (alt name: NINJ1)
  Species: M. musculus (mouse)
  Insert size (bp): 500
  Entrez Gene: Ninj1
  Promoter: CMV
  Tag / fusion protein: Flag (N terminal on insert)
  Cloning method: Restriction Enzyme; 5′ cloning site BamHI (not destroyed); 3′ cloning site NotI (not destroyed)
  Sequencing primers: 5′ T7_fwd
Terms and licenses: Academic/Nonprofit Terms; Industry Terms: Not Available to Industry
Depositor comments: AE16
How to cite: pcDNA3.1-NINJ1 was a gift from Jonathan Kagan (Addgene plasmid # 201180 ; http://n2t.net/addgene:201180 ; RRID:Addgene_201180)
