>Addgene plasmid #201180 | pcDNA3.1-NINJ1 | depositor partial sequence | sequence record 390362 | NINJ1
GGATCCGCCGCCACCATGGACTACAAAGACGATGACGACAAGGAGTCTGGCACCGAGGAATATGAGCTGA
ACGGTGATTTGCGCCCTGGCTCTCCTGGTTCTCCTGATGCCCTCCCACCAAGGTGGGGGCTTCGGAATCG
CCCTATCAATGTAAATCACTACGCAAATAAGAAATCAGCAGCAGAGTCTATGCTGGACATTGCACTCTTG
ATGGCTAACGCTTCTCAGTTGAAGGCTGTGGTAGAGCAAGGAAACGATTTTGCATTTTTTGTCCCCTTGG
TGGTATTGATTTCAATAAGCCTGGTACTTCAGATTGGAGTCGGGGTACTCCTGATCTTCTTGGTGAAATA
TGACCTCAACAATCCAGCCAAACACGCAAAGCTGGATTTTCTTAATAATCTCGCAACCGGACTGGTATTT
ATTATCGTAGTCGTTAACATTTTTATCACCGCATTTGGGGTCCAGAAGCCAGTGATGGATGTCGCCCCAA
GACAATAGGCGGCCGC
